Addgene plasmid #47830: pFAB3999
Purpose: BIOFAB RFP reporter plasmid for measuring promoter 14 + BCD23 efficiency.
Depositing lab: Drew Endy. Depositing organization: Stanford University. Publication: Precise and reliable gene expression via standard transcription and translation initiation elements. Mutalik VK, Guimaraes JC, Cambray G, Lam C, Christoffersen MJ, Mai QA, Tran AB, Paull M, Keasling JD, Arkin AP, Endy D. Nat Methods. 2013 Apr;10(4):354-60. doi: 10.1038/nmeth.2404. Epub 2013 Mar 10. PubMed 23474465.
Backbone
  Vector backbone: pFAB1781
  Backbone size w/o insert (bp): 3000
  Vector type: Bacterial Expression, Synthetic Biology
Growth in bacteria
  Bacterial resistance: Kanamycin, 50 μg/mL
  Growth temperature: 37°C
  Growth strain: BW25113
  Copy number: High Copy
Gene/Insert
  Gene/Insert name: promoter 14 and BCD23 (alt name: P14, apFAB154 and BCD23, apFAB701)
  Species: Synthetic
  Insert size (bp): 124
  Promoter: see insert
  Cloning method: Unknown
  Sequencing primers: 5′ Neo-R; 3′ p15A-R
Terms and licenses: Academic/Nonprofit Terms; Industry Terms: Not Available to Industry
Depositor comments: http://biofab.org/services RFP fluorescence (Arbitrary Units, AU) is used to measure the efficiency of the promoter/BCD combination. Promoter/BCD combinations ranged from a low score of 6.14 to a high score of 634.54. The score for this combination was: 52.63
How to cite: pFAB3999 was a gift from Drew Endy (Addgene plasmid # 47830 ; http://n2t.net/addgene:47830 ; RRID:Addgene_47830)
