[The description below was written by a language model from this plasmid's Addgene catalogue record.]
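Description:
pFAB3999 is a bacterial expression and synthetic biology plasmid from the BIOFAB collection of standardized gene expression parts. It is built on the pFAB1781 backbone (about 3 kb without the insert), is selected with kanamycin, and is listed as high copy, with E. coli BW25113 as the recorded growth strain. The record does not explicitly name the origin of replication. One of the listed sequencing primers anneals to a p15A origin, which suggests that replicon, but no feature table is available to confirm this.

The insert is a 124 bp synthetic cassette that combines constitutive promoter 14 (P14, part apFAB154) with bicistronic design element 23 (BCD23, part apFAB701). It sits upstream of a red fluorescent protein reporter. A bicistronic design is a translation initiation element in which a short leader open reading frame, with its own ribosome binding site, is translationally coupled to the downstream gene of interest. A second ribosome binding site is embedded within the leader coding region. Ribosomes translating the leader unwind local mRNA structure, which makes initiation at the downstream gene less dependent on its coding sequence and therefore more predictable.

RFP fluorescence from this plasmid reports the combined transcriptional and translational strength of the P14/BCD23 pairing. The depositor records a score of 52.63 arbitrary units, within a range of 6.14 to 634.54 across the full promoter/BCD combination set, which places this pairing toward the lower end of the range. The plasmid is typically used as a calibrated reference point when choosing or benchmarking expression levels in E. coli.
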