>Addgene plasmid #47830 | pFAB3999 | addgene partial sequence | sequence record 69920 | Neo-R 5'-GCCCAGTCATAGCCGAATAG-3'
CAATCATGCGAAACGATCCTCATCCTGTCTCTTGATCAGATCATGATCCCCTGCGCCATCAGATCCTTGG
CGGCAAGAAAGCCATCCAGTTTACTTTGCAGGGCTTCCCAACCTTACCAGAGGGCGCCCCAGCTGGCAAT
TCCGACGTCGAATTCAAAAGATCTTAAGTAAGTAAGAGTATACGTATATCGGCTAATAACGTATTAAGGC
GCTTCGGCGCCTTTTTTTATGGGGGTATTTTCATCCCAATCCACACGTCCAACGCACAGCAAACACCACG
TCGACCCTATCAGCTGCGTGCTTTCTATGAGTCGTTGCTGCATAACTTGACAATTAATCATCCGGCTCGT
ATAATGTGTGGAGGGCCCAAGTTCACTTAAAAAGGAGATCAACAATGAAAGCAATTTTCGTACTGAAACA
TCTTAATCATGCGAAGGACAGTTTCTAATGGCGAGTAGCGAAGACGTTATCAAAGAGTTCATGCGTTTCA
AAGTTCGTATGGAAGGTTCCGTTAACGGTCACGAGTTCGAAATCGAAGGTGAAGGTGAAGGTCGTCCGTA
CGAAGGTACCCAGACCGCTAAACTGAAAGTTACCAAAGGTGGTCCGCTGCCGTTCGCTTGGGACATCCTG
TCCCCGCAGTTCCAGTACGGTTCCAAAGCTTACGTTAAACACCCGGCTGACATCCCGGACTACCTGAAAC
TGTCCTTCCCGGAAGGTTTCAAATGGGAACGTGTTATGAACTTCGAAGACGGTGGTGTTGTTACCGTTAC
CCAGGACTCCTCCCTGCAAGACGGTGAGTTCATCTACAAAGTTAAACTGCGTGGTACCAACTTCCCGTCC
GA
