LOCUS       Exported 3020 bp ds-DNA circular SYN 13-MAY-2021
DEFINITION  BIOFAB RFP reporter plasmid for measuring promoter 14 + BCD23
            efficiency..
ACCESSION   .
VERSION     .
KEYWORDS    pFAB3999
SOURCE      synthetic DNA construct
  ORGANISM  synthetic DNA construct
REFERENCE   1 (bases 1 to 3020)
  AUTHORS   Mutalik VK, Guimaraes JC, Cambray G, Lam C, Christoffersen MJ, Mai
            QA, Tran AB, Paull M, Keasling JD, Arkin AP, Endy D
  TITLE     Precise and reliable gene expression via standard transcription and
            translation initiation elements.
  JOURNAL   Nat Methods. 2013 Apr;10(4):354-60. doi: 10.1038/nmeth.2404. Epub
            2013 Mar 10.
  PUBMED    23474465
REFERENCE   2 (bases 1 to 3020)
  AUTHORS   .
  TITLE     Direct Submission
  JOURNAL   Exported May 13, 2021 from SnapGene Server 1.1.58
            http://www.snapgene.com
FEATURES             Location/Qualifiers
     source          1..3020
                     /organism="synthetic DNA construct"
                     /mol_type="other DNA"
     terminator      97..191
                     /label=lambda t0 terminator
                     /note="transcription terminator from phage lambda"
     CDS             complement(222..1016)
                     /codon_start=1
                     /gene="aph(3')-II (or nptII)"
                     /product="aminoglycoside phosphotransferase from Tn5"
                     /label=NeoR/KanR
                     /note="confers resistance to neomycin, kanamycin, and G418
                     (Geneticin(R))"
                     /translation="MIEQDGLHAGSPAAWVERLFGYDWAQQTIGCSDAAVFRLSAQGRP
                     VLFVKTDLSGALNELQDEAARLSWLATTGVPCAAVLDVVTEAGRDWLLLGEVPGQDLLS
                     SHLAPAEKVSIMADAMRRLHTLDPATCPFDHQAKHRIERARTRMEAGLVDQDDLDEEHQ
                     GLAPAELFARLKARMPDGEDLVVTHGDACLPNIMVENGRFSGFIDCGRLGVADRYQDIA
                     LATRDIAEELGGEWADRFLVLYGIAAPDSQRIAFYRLLDEFF"
     primer_bind     complement(333..352)
                     /label=Neo-F
                     /note="Neomycin resistance gene, forward primer"
     primer_bind     943..962
                     /label=Neo-R
                     /note="Neomycin resistance gene, reverse primer"
     promoter        1336..1365
                     /label=trc promoter
                     /note="strong E. coli promoter; hybrid between the trp and
                     lac UV5 promoters"
     CDS             1457..2134
                     /codon_start=1
                     /product="monomeric derivative of DsRed (Campbell et al.,
                     2002)"
                     /label=mRFP1
                     /translation="MASSEDVIKEFMRFKVRMEGSVNGHEFEIEGEGEGRPYEGTQTAK
                     LKVTKGGPLPFAWDILSPQFQYGSKAYVKHPADIPDYLKLSFPEGFKWERVMNFEDGGV
                     VTVTQDSSLQDGEFIYKVKLRGTNFPSDGPVMQKKTMGWEASTERMYPEDGALKGEIKM
                     RLKLKDGGHYDAEVKTTYMAKKPVQLPGAYKTDIKLDITSHNEDYTIVEQYERAEGRHS
                     TGA"
     terminator      2167..2238
                     /label=rrnB T1 terminator
                     /note="transcription terminator T1 from the E. coli rrnB
                     gene"
     terminator      2254..2281
                     /label=T7Te terminator
                     /note="phage T7 early transcription terminator"
     primer_bind     complement(2324..2341)
                     /label=L4440
                     /note="L4440 vector, forward primer"
     rep_origin      complement(2458..3003)
                     /direction=LEFT
                     /label=p15A ori
                     /note="Plasmids containing the medium-copy-number p15A
                     origin of replication can be propagated in E. coli cells
                     that contain a second plasmid with the ColE1 origin. "
     primer_bind     complement(2538..2557)
                     /label=pBR322ori-F
                     /note="pBR322 origin, forward primer"
ORIGIN
        1 tcagataaaa tatttctaga tttcagtgca atttatctct tcaaatgtag cacctgaagt
       61 cagccccata cgatataagt tgttactagt gcttggattc tcaccaataa aaaacgcccg
      121 gcggcaaccg agcgttctga acaaatccag atggagttct gaggtcatta ctggatctat
      181 caacaggagt ccaagcgagc tctcgaaccc cagagtcccg ctcagaagaa ctcgtcaaga
      241 aggcgataga aggcgatgcg ctgcgaatcg ggagcggcga taccgtaaag cacgaggaag
      301 cggtcagccc attcgccgcc aagctcttca gcaatatcac gggtagccaa cgctatgtcc
      361 tgatagcggt ccgccacacc cagccggcca cagtcgatga atccagaaaa gcggccattt
      421 tccaccatga tattcggcaa gcaggcatcg ccatgggtca cgacgagatc ctcgccgtcg
      481 ggcatgcgcg ccttgagcct ggcgaacagt tcggctggcg cgagcccctg atgctcttcg
      541 tccagatcat cctgatcgac aagaccggct tccatccgag tacgtgctcg ctcgatgcga
      601 tgtttcgctt ggtggtcgaa tgggcaggta gccggatcaa gcgtatgcag ccgccgcatt
      661 gcatcagcca tgatggatac tttctcggca ggagcaaggt gagatgacag gagatcctgc
      721 cccggcactt cgcccaatag cagccagtcc cttcccgctt cagtgacaac gtcgagcaca
      781 gctgcgcaag gaacgcccgt cgtggccagc cacgatagcc gcgctgcctc gtcctgcagt
      841 tcattcaggg caccggacag gtcggtcttg acaaaaagaa ccgggcgccc ctgcgctgac
      901 agccggaaca cggcggcatc agagcagccg attgtctgtt gtgcccagtc atagccgaat
      961 agcctctcca cccaagcggc cggagaacct gcgtgcaatc catcttgttc aatcatgcga
     1021 aacgatcctc atcctgtctc ttgatcagat catgatcccc tgcgccatca gatccttggc
     1081 ggcaagaaag ccatccagtt tactttgcag ggcttcccaa ccttaccaga gggcgcccca
     1141 gctggcaatt ccgacgtcga attcaaaaga tcttaagtaa gtaagagtat acgtatatcg
     1201 gctaataacg tattaaggcg cttcggcgcc tttttttatg ggggtatttt catcccaatc
     1261 cacacgtcca acgcacagca aacaccacgt cgaccctatc agctgcgtgc tttctatgag
     1321 tcgttgctgc ataacttgac aattaatcat ccggctcgta taatgtgtgg agggcccaag
     1381 ttcacttaaa aaggagatca acaatgaaag caattttcgt actgaaacat cttaatcatg
     1441 cgaaggacag tttctaatgg cgagtagcga agacgttatc aaagagttca tgcgtttcaa
     1501 agttcgtatg gaaggttccg ttaacggtca cgagttcgaa atcgaaggtg aaggtgaagg
     1561 tcgtccgtac gaaggtaccc agaccgctaa actgaaagtt accaaaggtg gtccgctgcc
     1621 gttcgcttgg gacatcctgt ccccgcagtt ccagtacggt tccaaagctt acgttaaaca
     1681 cccggctgac atcccggact acctgaaact gtccttcccg gaaggtttca aatgggaacg
     1741 tgttatgaac ttcgaagacg gtggtgttgt taccgttacc caggactcct ccctgcaaga
     1801 cggtgagttc atctacaaag ttaaactgcg tggtaccaac ttcccgtccg acggtccggt
     1861 tatgcagaaa aaaaccatgg gttgggaagc ttccaccgaa cgtatgtacc cggaagacgg
     1921 tgctctgaaa ggtgaaatca aaatgcgtct gaaactgaaa gacggtggtc actacgacgc
     1981 tgaagttaaa accacctaca tggctaaaaa accggttcag ctgccgggtg cttacaaaac
     2041 cgacatcaaa ctggacatca cctcccacaa cgaagactac accatcgttg aacagtacga
     2101 acgtgctgaa ggtcgtcact ccaccggtgc ttaaggatcg gttgtcgagt aaggatctcc
     2161 aggcatcaaa taaaacgaaa ggctcagtcg aaagactggg cctttcgttt tatctgttgt
     2221 ttgtcggtga acgctctcta ctagagtcac actggctcac cttcgggtgg gcctttctgc
     2281 gtttatagga tcctaactcg agcctaggga tatattccgc ttcctcgctc actgactcgc
     2341 tacgctcggt cgttcgactg cggcgagcgg aaatggctta cgaacggggc ggagatttcc
     2401 tggaagatgc caggaagata cttaacaggg aagtgagagg gccgcggcaa agccgttttt
     2461 ccataggctc cgcccccctg acaagcatca cgaaatctga cgctcaaatc agtggtggcg
     2521 aaacccgaca ggactataaa gataccaggc gtttccccct ggcggctccc tcgtgcgctc
     2581 tcctgttcct gcctttcggt ttaccggtgt cattccgctg ttatggccgc gtttgtctca
     2641 ttccacgcct gacactcagt tccgggtagg cagttcgctc caagctggac tgtatgcacg
     2701 aaccccccgt tcagtccgac cgctgcgcct tatccggtaa ctatcgtctt gagtccaacc
     2761 cggaaagaca tgcaaaagca ccactggcag cagccactgg taattgattt agaggagtta
     2821 gtcttgaagt catgcgccgg ttaaggctaa actgaaagga caagttttgg tgactgcgct
     2881 cctccaagcc agttacctcg gttcaaagag ttggtagctc agagaacctt cgaaaaaccg
     2941 ccctgcaagg cggttttttc gttttcagag caagagatta cgcgcagacc aaaacgatct
     3001 caagaagatc atcttattaa
//
